Addgene plasmid #146537: pEYFP-N1-HsSmg5-del13-266-siRNAres_I
Purpose: Mammalian Expression of HsSmg5-del13-266-siRNAres
Depositing lab: Elisa Izaurralde. Depositing organization: Max Planck Institute for Developmental Biology.
Backbone
  Vector backbone: Unknown
  Vector type: Mammalian Expression
Growth in bacteria
  Bacterial resistance: Kanamycin, 50 μg/mL
  Growth temperature: 37°C
  Growth strain: DH5alpha
  Copy number: High Copy
Gene/Insert
  Gene/Insert name: HsSmg5-del13-266-siRNAres
  Species: H. sapiens (human)
  Mutation: two non silent mutation, T980C (L327P), T1084C (C362R) and one silent mutation, compared to the sequence given by NCBI: NM_015327.2
  Entrez Gene: SMG5 (a.k.a. EST1B, LPTS-RP1, LPTSRP1, SMG-5)
  Cloning method: Unknown
Terms and licenses: Academic/Nonprofit Terms; Industry Terms: Not Available to Industry
Depositor comments: Plasmids from this collection were made available to the research community and donated after the lab closed. Please note that the sequence provided by the depositing laboratory may be theoretical/predicted or based on Sanger sequencing results. There may be discrepancies between sequencing results obtained by Addgene and the depositor sequence. If an Addgene verified sequence is not available, please contact before placing your order to request that our lab fully sequence the plasmid.
How to cite: pEYFP-N1-HsSmg5-del13-266-siRNAres_I was a gift from Elisa Izaurralde (Addgene plasmid # 146537 ; http://n2t.net/addgene:146537 ; RRID:Addgene_146537)
