[The description below was written by a language model from this plasmid's Addgene catalogue record and pLannotate feature annotations shown in this document.]
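Description:
pEYFP-N1-HsSmg5-del13-266-siRNAres_I is a 7,028 nt mammalian expression plasmid. The catalogue lists its backbone as unknown, but its name and feature layout match a pEYFP-N1-type vector. It is propagated in E. coli from a high-copy ColE1/pUC origin under kanamycin selection. The single NeoR/KanR (Tn5 aminoglycoside phosphotransferase) gene sits behind tandem bacterial (bla) and SV40 early promoters and ends in an HSV TK polyadenylation signal, so the same marker can also provide G418 selection in mammalian cells. An f1 origin is present as well. Short annotated fragments of ble, bGH poly(A) and SV40 large T antigen appear to be backbone remnants rather than functional elements.

The payload is a human SMG5 coding sequence placed between multiple cloning site remnants, downstream of the CMV immediate early enhancer and promoter. It lies directly upstream of a mammalian codon-optimized EYFP, followed by the SV40 poly(A) signal. This arrangement is expected to produce SMG5 carrying a C-terminal EYFP tag. The name indicates a variant lacking residues 13–266 and carrying changes that make it resistant to an siRNA; the record does not give those changes or the siRNA target. Relative to the NCBI reference, the depositor notes two non-silent substitutions (L327P and C362R) and one silent mutation.

SMG5 functions in nonsense-mediated mRNA decay, promoting UPF1 dephosphorylation and, together with SMG7, linking UPF1 to the mRNA degradation machinery. An siRNA-resistant deletion mutant of this kind suits complementation experiments in cells depleted of endogenous SMG5, with EYFP allowing detection or localization, although the record states only mammalian expression as the purpose. The depositor sequence may be theoretical or based on Sanger sequencing.
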