Features (pLannotate 1.2.2; 16 found; start..end, strand, type, name):
     61..364     +  enhancer       CMV enhancer: human cytomegalovirus immediate early enhancer
    365..568     +  promoter       CMV promoter: human cytomegalovirus (CMV) immediate early promoter
    591..634     +  misc_feature   MCS (fragment): multiple cloning site
    682..2931    +  CDS            SMG5 (fragment): SMG5_HUMAN - Also known as EST1B, KIAA1089. Experimental evidence at protein level: Swiss-Prot protein existence level 1. Plays a role in nonsense-mediated mRNA decay. Does not have RNase activity by itself. Promotes dephosphorylation of UPF1. Together with SMG7 is thought to provide a link to the mRNA degradation machinery involving exonucleolytic pathways, and to serve as an adapter for UPF1 to protein phosphatase 2A (PP2A), thereby triggering UPF1 dephosphorylation. Necessary for TERT activity. From Homo sapiens (Human).
   2934..2966    +  misc_feature   MCS (fragment): multiple cloning site
   2974..3693    +  CDS            EYFP: enhanced YFP mammalian codon-optimized
   3710..3793    +  CDS            large T antigen (fragment): large T antigen from SV40 (simian virus 40)
   3816..3937    +  polyA_signal   SV40 poly(A) signal: SV40 polyadenylation signal
   3971..4399    -  rep_origin     f1 ori (sequence partly withheld): f1 bacteriophage origin of replication; arrow indicates direction of (+) strand synthesis
   4426..4530    +  promoter       AmpR promoter: bla
   4532..4889    +  promoter       SV40 promoter: SV40 enhancer and early promoter
   4924..5718    +  CDS            NeoR/KanR: aminoglycoside phosphotransferase from Tn5; aph(3')-II (or nptII); confers resistance to neomycin, kanamycin, and G418 (Geneticin®)
   5739..5891    +  CDS            ble (fragment): BLE_KLEPN - Experimental evidence at protein level: Swiss-Prot protein existence level 1. Binding protein with a strong affinity to the bleomycin family of antibiotics. Binds to CL990; an antimitotic-antibiotic compound. From Klebsiella pneumoniae.
   5950..5997    +  polyA_signal   HSV TK poly(A) signal: herpes simplex virus thymidine kinase polyadenylation signal (Cole and Stacy, 1985)
   6088..6104    -  polyA_signal   bGH poly(A) signal (fragment): bovine growth hormone polyadenylation signal
   6326..6914    +  rep_origin     ori: high-copy-number ColE1/pMB1/pBR322/pUC origin of replication
>Addgene plasmid #146537 | pEYFP-N1-HsSmg5-del13-266-siRNAres_I | depositor full sequence | sequence record 288983 | Full Sequence
TAGTTATTAATAGTAATCAATTACGGGGTCATTAGTTCATAGCCCATATATGGAGTTCCGCGTTACATAA
CTTACGGTAAATGGCCCGCCTGGCTGACCGCCCAACGACCCCCGCCCATTGACGTCAATAATGACGTATG
TTCCCATAGTAACGCCAATAGGGACTTTCCATTGACGTCAATGGGTGGAGTATTTACGGTAAACTGCCCA
CTTGGCAGTACATCAAGTGTATCATATGCCAAGTACGCCCCCTATTGACGTCAATGACGGTAAATGGCCC
GCCTGGCATTATGCCCAGTACATGACCTTATGGGACTTTCCTACTTGGCAGTACATCTACGTATTAGTCA
TCGCTATTACCATGGTGATGCGGTTTTGGCAGTACATCAATGGGCGTGGATAGCGGTTTGACTCACGGGG
ATTTCCAAGTCTCCACCCCATTGACGTCAATGGGAGTTTGTTTTGGCACCAAAATCAACGGGACTTTCCA
AAATGTCGTAACAACTCCGCCCCATTGACGCAAATGGGCGGTAGGCGTGTACGGTGGGAGGTCTATATAA
GCAGAGCTGGTTTAGTGAACCGTCAGATCCGCTAGCGCTACCGGACTCAGATCTCGAGCTCAAGCTTCGA
ATTCGCAACATGAGCCAAGGCCCCCCCACAGGGGAGAGCAGCGAGACGCGTAAGAAGTGTGAGACTCGGA
AACTGTCTCCTGGCAAAAAGCGATGTAAAGACATTAAAAGGTTGCTAGTGAACTTTATGTATCTGCAAAG
CCTCCTACAGCCCAAAAGCAGCTCCGTGGACTCAGAGCTGACCTCACTTTGCCAGTCAGTCCTGGAGGAC
TTCAACCTCTGCCTCTTCTACCCGCCCTCCTCACCCAACCTCAGCCTGGCCAGTGAGGATGAGGAGGAGT
ATGAGAGTGGATATGCTTTCCTCCCGGACCTTCTCATCTTTCAAATGGTCATCATCCGCCTTATGTGTGT
GCACAGCTTGGAGAGAGCAGGATCCAAGCAGTACAGTGCAGCCATTGCCTTCACCCTGGCCCTCTTTTCC
CACCTCGTCAATCATGTCAACATACGGCTGCAGGCTGAGCTGGAAGAGGGCGAGAATCCCGTCCCGGCAT
TCCAGAGTGATGGCACAGATGAACCAGAGTCCAAGGAACCTGTGGAGAAAGAGGAGGAGCCAGATCCTGA
GCCTCCTCCTGTAACACCCCAAGTGGGTGAGGGCAGAAAGAGCCGTAAGTTCTCTCGCCTCTCCTGTCTC
CGCCGTCGCCGCCACCCACCCAAAGTTGGTGATGACAGTGACCTGAGTGAAGGCTTTGAATCGGACTCAA
GCCATGACTCAGCCCGGGCCAGTGAGGGCTCAGACAGTGGCTCTGACAAGAGTCTTGAAGGTGGGGGAAC
GGCCTTTGATGCTGAAACGGACTCGGAAATGAATAGCCAGGAGTCCCGATCAGACTTGGAAGATATGGAG
GAAGAGGAGGGGACACGGTCACCAACCCTGGAGCCCCCTCGGGGCAGATCAGAGGCTCCCGATTCCCTCA
ATGGCCCACTGGGCCCCAGTGAGGCTAGCATTGCCAGCAATCTACAAGCCATGTCCACCCAGATGTTCCA
GACTAAGCGCTGCTTCCGACTGGCCCCCACCTTTAGCAACCTGCTCCTCCAGCCCACCACCAACCCTCAT
ACCTCGGCCAGCCACAGGCCTTGCGTCAATGGGGATGTAGACAAGCCTTCAGAGCCAGCCTCTGAGGAGG
GCTCTGAGTCGGAGGGGAGTGAGTCCAGTGGACGCTCCTGTCGGAATGAGCGCAGCATCCAGGAGAAGCT
TCAGGTCCTGATGGCCGAAGGTCTGCTTCCTGCTGTGAAGGTATTTCTAGATTGGCTGCGGACCAACCCC
GACCTCATCATCGTGTGTGCGCAGAGCTCTCAAAGTCTGTGGAACCGCCTGTCTGTGTTGCTGAATCTGT
TGCCTGCTGCTGGTGAACTCCAGGAGTCTGGCCTGGCCTTGTGTCCTGAGGTCCAAGATCTTCTTGAAGG
TTGTGAACTGCCTGACCTCCCCTCTAGCCTTCTGCTCCCAGAGGACATGGCTCTTCGTAACCTGCCCCCG
CTCCGAGCTGCCCACAGACGCTTTAACTTTGACACGGATCGGCCCCTGCTCAGCACCTTAGAGGAGTCAG
TGGTGCGCATCTGCTGCATCCGCAGCTTTGGTCATTTCATCGCCCGCCTGCAAGGCAGCATCCTGCAGTT
CAACCCAGAGGTTGGCATCTTCGTCAGCATTGCCCAGTCTGAGCAGGAGAGCCTGCTGCAGCAGGCCCAG
GCACAGTTCCGAATGGCACAGGAGGAAGCTCGTCGGAACAGGCTCATGAGAGACATGGCTCAGCTACGAC
TTCAGCTCGAAGTGTCTCAGCTGGAGGGCAGCCTGCAGCAGCCCAAGGCCCAGTCAGCCATGTCTCCCTA
CCTCGTCCCTGACACCCAGGCCCTCTGCCACCATCTCCCTGTCATCCGCCAACTGGCCACCAGTGGCCGC
TTCATTGTCATCATCCCAAGGACAGTGATCGATGGCCTGGATTTGCTGAAGAAGGAACACCCAGGGGCCC
GGGATGGGATTCGGTACCTGGAGGCAGAGTTTAAAAAAGGAAACAGGTACATTCGCTGCCAGAAAGAGGT
GGGAAAGAGCTTTGAGCGGCATAAGCTGAAGAGGCAGGATGCAGATGCCTGGACTCTCTATAAGATCCTA
GACAGCTGCAAACAGCTGACTCTGGCCCAGGGGGCAGGTGAGGAGGATCCGAGTGGCATGGTGACCATCA
TCACAGGCCTTCCACTGGACAACCCCAGCGTGCTTTCAGGCCCCATGCAGGCAGCCCTGCAGGCCGCTGC
CCACGCCAGTGTGGACATCAAGAATGTTCTGGACTTCTACAAGCAGTGGAAGGAAATTGGTACGTCGACG
GTACCGCGGGCCCGGGATCCACCGGTCGCCACCATGGTGAGCAAGGGCGAGGAGCTGTTCACCGGGGTGG
TGCCCATCCTGGTCGAGCTGGACGGCGACGTAAACGGCCACAAGTTCAGCGTGTCCGGCGAGGGCGAGGG
CGATGCCACCTACGGCAAGCTGACCCTGAAGTTCATCTGCACCACCGGCAAGCTGCCCGTGCCCTGGCCC
ACCCTCGTGACCACCTTCGGCTACGGCCTGCAGTGCTTCGCCCGCTACCCCGACCACATGAAGCAGCACG
ACTTCTTCAAGTCCGCCATGCCCGAAGGCTACGTCCAGGAGCGCACCATCTTCTTCAAGGACGACGGCAA
CTACAAGACCCGCGCCGAGGTGAAGTTCGAGGGCGACACCCTGGTGAACCGCATCGAGCTGAAGGGCATC
GACTTCAAGGAGGACGGCAACATCCTGGGGCACAAGCTGGAGTACAACTACAACAGCCACAACGTCTATA
TCATGGCCGACAAGCAGAAGAACGGCATCAAGGTGAACTTCAAGATCCGCCACAACATCGAGGACGGCAG
CGTGCAGCTCGCCGACCACTACCAGCAGAACACCCCCATCGGCGACGGCCCCGTGCTGCTGCCCGACAAC
CACTACCTGAGCTACCAGTCCGCCCTGAGCAAAGACCCCAACGAGAAGCGCGATCACATGGTCCTGCTGG
AGTTCGTGACCGCCGCCGGGATCACTCTCGGCATGGACGAGCTGTACAAGTAAAGCGGCCGCGACTCTAG
ATCATAATCAGCCATACCACATTTGTAGAGGTTTTACTTGCTTTAAAAAACCTCCCACACCTCCCCCTGA
ACCTGAAACATAAAATGAATGCAATTGTTGTTGTTAACTTGTTTATTGCAGCTTATAATGGTTACAAATA
AAGCAATAGCATCACAAATTTCACAAATAAAGCATTTTTTTCACTGCATTCTAGTTGTGGTTTGTCCAAA
CTCATCAATGTATCTTAAGGCGTAAATTGTAAGCGTTAATATTTTGTTAAAATTCGCGTTAAATTTTTGT
TAAATCAGCTCATTTTTTAACCAATAGGCCGAAATCGGCAAAATCCCTTATAAATCAAAAGAATAGACCG
AGATAGGGT
[37 nt withheld, positions 4070-4106]
AAAGAACGTGGACTCCAACGTCAAAGG
[49 nt withheld, positions 4134-4182]
T
[91 nt withheld, positions 4184-4274]
G
[124 nt withheld, positions 4276-4399]
CAGGTGGCACTTTTCGGGGAAATGTGCGCGGAACCCCTATTTGTTTATTTTTCTAAATACATTCAAATAT
GTATCCGCTCATGAGACAATAACCCTGATAAATGCTTCAATAATATTGAAAAAGGAAGAGTCCTGAGGCG
GAAAGAACCAGCTGTGGAATGTGTGTCAGTTAGGGTGTGGAAAGTCCCCAGGCTCCCCAGCAGGCAGAAG
TATGCAAAGCATGCATCTCAATTAGTCAGCAACCAGGTGTGGAAAGTCCCCAGGCTCCCCAGCAGGCAGA
AGTATGCAAAGCATGCATCTCAATTAGTCAGCAACCATAGTCCCGCCCCTAACTCCGCCCATCCCGCCCC
TAACTCCGCCCAGTTCCGCCCATTCTCCGCCCCATGGCTGACTAATTTTTTTTATTTATGCAGAGGCCGA
GGCCGCCTCGGCCTCTGAGCTATTCCAGAAGTAGTGAGGAGGCTTTTTTGGAGGCCTAGGCTTTTGCAAA
GATCGATCAAGAGACAGGATGAGGATCGTTTCGCATGATTGAACAAGATGGATTGCACGCAGGTTCTCCG
GCCGCTTGGGTGGAGAGGCTATTCGGCTATGACTGGGCACAACAGACAATCGGCTGCTCTGATGCCGCCG
TGTTCCGGCTGTCAGCGCAGGGGCGCCCGGTTCTTTTTGTCAAGACCGACCTGTCCGGTGCCCTGAATGA
ACTGCAAGACGAGGCAGCGCGGCTATCGTGGCTGGCCACGACGGGCGTTCCTTGCGCAGCTGTGCTCGAC
GTTGTCACTGAAGCGGGAAGGGACTGGCTGCTATTGGGCGAAGTGCCGGGGCAGGATCTCCTGTCATCTC
ACCTTGCTCCTGCCGAGAAAGTATCCATCATGGCTGATGCAATGCGGCGGCTGCATACGCTTGATCCGGC
TACCTGCCCATTCGACCACCAAGCGAAACATCGCATCGAGCGAGCACGTACTCGGATGGAAGCCGGTCTT
GTCGATCAGGATGATCTGGACGAAGAGCATCAGGGGCTCGCGCCAGCCGAACTGTTCGCCAGGCTCAAGG
CGAGCATGCCCGACGGCGAGGATCTCGTCGTGACCCATGGCGATGCCTGCTTGCCGAATATCATGGTGGA
AAATGGCCGCTTTTCTGGATTCATCGACTGTGGCCGGCTGGGTGTGGCGGACCGCTATCAGGACATAGCG
TTGGCTACCCGTGATATTGCTGAAGAGCTTGGCGGCGAATGGGCTGACCGCTTCCTCGTGCTTTACGGTA
TCGCCGCTCCCGATTCGCAGCGCATCGCCTTCTATCGCCTTCTTGACGAGTTCTTCTGAGCGGGACTCTG
GGGTTCGAAATGACCGACCAAGCGACGCCCAACCTGCCATCACGAGATTTCGATTCCACCGCCGCCTTCT
ATGAAAGGTTGGGCTTCGGAATCGTTTTCCGGGACGCCGGCTGGATGATCCTCCAGCGCGGGGATCTCAT
GCTGGAGTTCTTCGCCCACCCTAGGGGGAGGCTAACTGAAACACGGAAGGAGACAATACCGGAAGGAACC
CGCGCTATGACGGCAATAAAAAGACAGAATAAAACGCACGGTGTTGGGTCGTTTGTTCATAAACGCGGGG
TTCGGTCCCAGGGCTGGCACTCTGTCGATACCCCACCGAGACCCCATTGGGGCCAATACGCCCGCGTTTC
TTCCTTTTCCCCACCCCACCCCCCAAGTTCGGGTGAAGGCCCAGGGCTCGCAGCCAACGTCGGGGCGGCA
GGCCCTGCCATAGCCTCAGGTTACTCATATATACTTTAGATTGATTTAAAACTTCATTTTTAATTTAAAA
GGATCTAGGTGAAGATCCTTTTTGATAATCTCATGACCAAAATCCCTTAACGTGAGTTTTCGTTCCACTG
AGCGTCAGACCCCGTAGAAAAGATCAAAGGATCTTCTTGAGATCCTTTTTTTCTGCGCGTAATCTGCTGC
TTGCAAACAAAAAAACCACCGCTACCAGCGGTGGTTTGTTTGCCGGATCAAGAGCTACCAACTCTTTTTC
CGAAGGTAACTGGCTTCAGCAGAGCGCAGATACCAAATACTGTCCTTCTAGTGTAGCCGTAGTTAGGCCA
CCACTTCAAGAACTCTGTAGCACCGCCTACATACCTCGCTCTGCTAATCCTGTTACCAGTGGCTGCTGCC
AGTGGCGATAAGTCGTGTCTTACCGGGTTGGACTCAAGACGATAGTTACCGGATAAGGCGCAGCGGTCGG
GCTGAACGGGGGGTTCGTGCACACAGCCCAGCTTGGAGCGAACGACCTACACCGAACTGAGATACCTACA
GCGTGAGCTATGAGAAAGCGCCACGCTTCCCGAAGGGAGAAAGGCGGACAGGTATCCGGTAAGCGGCAGG
GTCGGAACAGGAGAGCGCACGAGGGAGCTTCCAGGGGGAAACGCCTGGTATCTTTATAGTCCTGTCGGGT
TTCGCCACCTCTGACTTGAGCGTCGATTTTTGTGATGCTCGTCAGGGGGGCGGAGCCTATGGAAAAACGC
CAGCAACGCGGCCTTTTTACGGTTCCTGGCCTTTTGCTGGCCTTTTGCTCACATGTTCTTTCCTGCGTTA
TCCCCTGATTCTGTGGATAACCGTATTACCGCCATGCAT
